Addgene plasmid #177896: pET28a(His10-PD-1cyto)
Purpose: E coli expression of His10 tag fused to human PD-1 Intracellular Domain
Depositing lab: Ron Vale. Depositing organization: University of California, San Francisco (UCSF). Publication: T cell costimulatory receptor CD28 is a primary target for PD-1-mediated inhibition. Hui E, Cheung J, Zhu J, Su X, Taylor MJ, Wallweber HA, Sasmal DK, Huang J, Kim JM, Mellman I, Vale RD. Science. 2017 Mar 31;355(6332):1428-1433. doi: 10.1126/science.aaf1292. Epub 2017 Mar 9. PubMed 28280247.
Backbone
  Vector backbone: pET28A
  Vector type: Bacterial Expression
Growth in bacteria
  Bacterial resistance: Kanamycin, 50 μg/mL
  Growth temperature: 37°C
  Growth strain: DH5alpha
  Copy number: Low Copy
Gene/Insert
  Gene/Insert name: PD-1 (aa 194-288 only)
  Species: H. sapiens (human)
  Entrez Gene: PDCD1 (a.k.a. AIMTBS, CD279, PD-1, PD1, SLEB2, hPD-1, hPD-l, hSLE1)
  Promoter: T7
  Tag / fusion protein: 10xHis-Thrombin cut site-T7 tag (N terminal on insert)
  Cloning method: Restriction Enzyme; 5′ cloning site unknown (unknown if destroyed)
  Sequencing primers: 5′ TAATACGACTCACTATAGGG; 3′ GCTAGTTATTGCTCAGCGG
Terms and licenses: Academic/Nonprofit Terms; Industry Terms: Not Available to Industry
How to cite: pET28a(His10-PD-1cyto) was a gift from Ron Vale (Addgene plasmid # 177896 ; http://n2t.net/addgene:177896 ; RRID:Addgene_177896)
