[The description below was written by a language model from this plasmid's Addgene catalogue record and pLannotate feature annotations shown in this document.]
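Description:
pET28a(His10-PD-1cyto) is a bacterial expression plasmid built on the pET28a backbone for producing the intracellular domain of human PD-1 (PDCD1, residues 194–288) in E. coli. It is a 5,668-nt plasmid that replicates from a ColE1/pBR322-type origin. The backbone retains the bom region and the rop gene, which holds copy number down and fits the record's low-copy designation. Selection is by kanamycin through the aph(3')-Ia gene, and an f1 origin is also present. The short tetracycline-resistance fragments, the AmpR promoter fragment and the predicted E. coli ORF in the annotation are backbone remnants rather than functional parts.

The expression cassette follows the standard pET design. A T7 promoter is followed directly by a lac operator and the T7 gene 10 ribosome binding site, and the plasmid carries its own lacI gene. Transcription therefore requires a host that supplies T7 RNA polymerase and is repressed until it is induced with IPTG or lactose. The encoded protein begins with a 10xHis tag, which the automated annotation picks up only as a partial histidine-tag match. The tag is followed by a thrombin cleavage site and the T7 gene 10 leader tag, then the PD-1 cytoplasmic fragment, with a T7 terminator closing the unit. A vector-derived His-tag sequence is annotated downstream of the insert, but the record lists only N-terminal tags and does not say whether this sequence is translated.

The stated purpose is E. coli expression of the His10-tagged PD-1 tail. The tag allows metal-affinity purification, and multivalent histidine tags are also commonly used to anchor proteins to nickel-chelating surfaces or lipids. The associated publication studies the targets of PD-1-mediated inhibition in T cell signalling.
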