Features (pLannotate 1.2.2; 22 found; start..end, strand, type, name):
     12..440     +  rep_origin     f1 ori (sequence partly withheld): f1 bacteriophage origin of replication; arrow indicates direction of (+) strand synthesis
    493..550     +  promoter       AmpR promoter (fragment): bla
    559..1374    -  CDS            KanR: aminoglycoside phosphotransferase; aph(3')-Ia; confers resistance to kanamycin in bacteria or G418 (Geneticin®) in eukaryotes
   1496..2084    +  rep_origin     ori: high-copy-number ColE1/pMB1/pBR322/pUC origin of replication
   2270..2409    -  misc_feature   bom: basis of mobility region from pBR322
   2511..2702    -  CDS            rop: Rop protein, which maintains plasmids at low copy number; rop
   2719..3099    +  CDS            YPB1_ECOLX: Protein predicted: Swiss-Prot protein existence level 4. From Escherichia coli.
   3171..3462    -  CDS            TcR (fragment): tetracycline efflux protein; tet; confers resistance to tetracycline
   3477..3498    -  protein_bind   CAP binding site: CAP binding activates transcription in the presence of cAMP. E. coli catabolite activator protein
   3511..4593    -  CDS            lacI: lac repressor; lacI; The lac repressor binds to the lac operator to inhibit transcription in E. coli. This inhibition can be relieved by adding lactose or isopropyl-β-D-thiogalactopyranoside (IPTG).
   4594..4671    -  promoter       lacI promoter: lacI
   4679..4958    -  CDS            TcR (fragment): tetracycline efflux protein; tet; confers resistance to tetracycline
   4980..4998    +  promoter       T7 promoter: promoter for bacteriophage T7 RNA polymerase
   4999..5023    +  protein_bind   lac operator: The lac repressor binds to the lac operator to inhibit transcription in E. coli. This inhibition can be relieved by adding lactose or isopropyl-β-D-thiogalactopyranoside (IPTG). lac repressor encoded by lacI
   5038..5060    +  RBS            RBS: efficient ribosome binding site from bacteriophage T7 gene 10 (Olins and Rangwala, 1989)
   5079..5096    +  CDS            capTEV™ (fragment): composite tag for in vivo biotinylation, TEV protease cleavage, and 6xHis tagging
   5118..5135    +  CDS            thrombin site: thrombin recognition and cleavage site
   5139..5171    +  CDS            T7 tag (gene 10 leader): leader peptide from bacteriophage T7 gene 10 promotes efficient translation in E. coli
   5178..5462    +  CDS            PDCD1 (fragment): PDCD1_HUMAN - Also known as PD1 From Homo sapiens (Human).
   5512..5529    +  CDS            9xHis (fragment): 9xHis affinity tag
   5539..5588    +  CDS            SET1 (fragment): solubility-enhancement tag derived from T7 phage gene 10B
   5596..5643    +  terminator     T7 terminator: transcription terminator for bacteriophage T7 RNA polymerase
>Addgene plasmid #177896 | pET28a(His10-PD-1cyto) | addgene full sequence | sequence record 353512 | Addgene NGS Result
TGGCGAATGGG
[124 nt withheld, positions 12-135]
C
[91 nt withheld, positions 137-227]
A
[49 nt withheld, positions 229-277]
CCTTTGACGTTGGAGTCCACGTTCTTT
[37 nt withheld, positions 305-341]
ACCCTATCTCGGTCTATTCTTTTGATTTATAAGGGATTTTGCCGATTTCGGCCTATTGGTTAAAAAATGA
GCTGATTTAACAAAAATTTAACGCGAATTTTAACAAAATATTAACGCTTACAATTTAGGTGGCACTTTTC
GGGGAAATGTGCGCGGAACCCCTATTTGTTTATTTTTCTAAATACATTCAAATATGTATCCGCTCATGAA
TTAATTCTTAGAAAAACTCATCGAGCATCAAATGAAACTGCAATTTATTCATATCAGGATTATCAATACC
ATATTTTTGAAAAAGCCGTTTCTGTAATGAAGGAGAAAACTCACCGAGGCAGTTCCATAGGATGGCAAGA
TCCTGGTATCGGTCTGCGATTCCGACTCGTCCAACATCAATACAACCTATTAATTTCCCCTCGTCAAAAA
TAAGGTTATCAAGTGAGAAATCACCATGAGTGACGACTGAATCCGGTGAGAATGGCAAAAGTTTATGCAT
TTCTTTCCAGACTTGTTCAACAGGCCAGCCATTACGCTCGTCATCAAAATCACTCGCATCAACCAAACCG
TTATTCATTCGTGATTGCGCCTGAGCGAGACGAAATACGCGATCGCTGTTAAAAGGACAATTACAAACAG
GAATCGAATGCAACCGGCGCAGGAACACTGCCAGCGCATCAACAATATTTTCACCTGAATCAGGATATTC
TTCTAATACCTGGAATGCTGTTTTCCCGGGGATCGCAGTGGTGAGTAACCATGCATCATCAGGAGTACGG
ATAAAATGCTTGATGGTCGGAAGAGGCATAAATTCCGTCAGCCAGTTTAGTCTGACCATCTCATCTGTAA
CATCATTGGCAACGCTACCTTTGCCATGTTTCAGAAACAACTCTGGCGCATCGGGCTTCCCATACAATCG
ATAGATTGTCGCACCTGATTGCCCGACATTATCGCGAGCCCATTTATACCCATATAAATCAGCATCCATG
TTGGAATTTAATCGCGGCCTAGAGCAAGACGTTTCCCGTTGAATATGGCTCATAACACCCCTTGTATTAC
TGTTTATGTAAGCAGACAGTTTTATTGTTCATGACCAAAATCCCTTAACGTGAGTTTTCGTTCCACTGAG
CGTCAGACCCCGTAGAAAAGATCAAAGGATCTTCTTGAGATCCTTTTTTTCTGCGCGTAATCTGCTGCTT
GCAAACAAAAAAACCACCGCTACCAGCGGTGGTTTGTTTGCCGGATCAAGAGCTACCAACTCTTTTTCCG
AAGGTAACTGGCTTCAGCAGAGCGCAGATACCAAATACTGTCCTTCTAGTGTAGCCGTAGTTAGGCCACC
ACTTCAAGAACTCTGTAGCACCGCCTACATACCTCGCTCTGCTAATCCTGTTACCAGTGGCTGCTGCCAG
TGGCGATAAGTCGTGTCTTACCGGGTTGGACTCAAGACGATAGTTACCGGATAAGGCGCAGCGGTCGGGC
TGAACGGGGGGTTCGTGCACACAGCCCAGCTTGGAGCGAACGACCTACACCGAACTGAGATACCTACAGC
GTGAGCTATGAGAAAGCGCCACGCTTCCCGAAGGGAGAAAGGCGGACAGGTATCCGGTAAGCGGCAGGGT
CGGAACAGGAGAGCGCACGAGGGAGCTTCCAGGGGGAAACGCCTGGTATCTTTATAGTCCTGTCGGGTTT
CGCCACCTCTGACTTGAGCGTCGATTTTTGTGATGCTCGTCAGGGGGGCGGAGCCTATGGAAAAACGCCA
GCAACGCGGCCTTTTTACGGTTCCTGGCCTTTTGCTGGCCTTTTGCTCACATGTTCTTTCCTGCGTTATC
CCCTGATTCTGTGGATAACCGTATTACCGCCTTTGAGTGAGCTGATACCGCTCGCCGCAGCCGAACGACC
GAGCGCAGCGAGTCAGTGAGCGAGGAAGCGGAAGAGCGCCTGATGCGGTATTTTCTCCTTACGCATCTGT
GCGGTATTTCACACCGCAATGGTGCACTCTCAGTACAATCTGCTCTGATGCCGCATAGTTAAGCCAGTAT
ACACTCCGCTATCGCTACGTGACTGGGTCATGGCTGCGCCCCGACACCCGCCAACACCCGCTGACGCGCC
CTGACGGGCTTGTCTGCTCCCGGCATCCGCTTACAGACAAGCTGTGACCGTCTCCGGGAGCTGCATGTGT
CAGAGGTTTTCACCGTCATCACCGAAACGCGCGAGGCAGCTGCGGTAAAGCTCATCAGCGTGGTCGTGAA
GCGATTCACAGATGTCTGCCTGTTCATCCGCGTCCAGCTCGTTGAGTTTCTCCAGAAGCGTTAATGTCTG
GCTTCTGATAAAGCGGGCCATGTTAAGGGCGGTTTTTTCCTGTTTGGTCACTGATGCCTCCGTGTAAGGG
GGATTTCTGTTCATGGGGGTAATGATACCGATGAAACGAGAGAGGATGCTCACGATACGGGTTACTGATG
ATGAACATGCCCGGTTACTGGAACGTTGTGAGGGTAAACAACTGGCGGTATGGATGCGGCGGGACCAGAG
AAAAATCACTCAGGGTCAATGCCAGCGCTTCGTTAATACAGATGTAGGTGTTCCACAGGGTAGCCAGCAG
CATCCTGCGATGCAGATCCGGAACATAATGGTGCAGGGCGCTGACTTCCGCGTTTCCAGACTTTACGAAA
CACGGAAACCGAAGACCATTCATGTTGTTGCTCAGGTCGCAGACGTTTTGCAGCAGCAGTCGCTTCACGT
TCGCTCGCGTATCGGTGATTCATTCTGCTAACCAGTAAGGCAACCCCGCCAGCCTAGCCGGGTCCTCAAC
GACAGGAGCACGATCATGCGCACCCGTGGGGCCGCCATGCCGGCGATAATGGCCTGCTTCTCGCCGAAAC
GTTTGGTGGCGGGACCAGTGACGAAGGCTTGAGCGAGGGCGTGCAAGATTCCGAATACCGCAAGCGACAG
GCCGATCATCGTCGCGCTCCAGCGAAAGCGGTCCTCGCCGAAAATGACCCAGAGCGCTGCCGGCACCTGT
CCTACGAGTTGCATGATAAAGAAGACAGTCATAAGTGCGGCGACGATAGTCATGCCCCGCGCCCACCGGA
AGGAGCTGACTGGGTTGAAGGCTCTCAAGGGCATCGGTCGAGATCCCGGTGCCTAATGAGTGAGCTAACT
TACATTAATTGCGTTGCGCTCACTGCCCGCTTTCCAGTCGGGAAACCTGTCGTGCCAGCTGCATTAATGA
ATCGGCCAACGCGCGGGGAGAGGCGGTTTGCGTATTGGGCGCCAGGGTGGTTTTTCTTTTCACCAGTGAG
ACGGGCAACAGCTGATTGCCCTTCACCGCCTGGCCCTGAGAGAGTTGCAGCAAGCGGTCCACGCTGGTTT
GCCCCAGCAGGCGAAAATCCTGTTTGATGGTGGTTAACGGCGGGATATAACATGAGCTGTCTTCGGTATC
GTCGTATCCCACTACCGAGATATCCGCACCAACGCGCAGCCCGGACTCGGTAATGGCGCGCATTGCGCCC
AGCGCCATCTGATCGTTGGCAACCAGCATCGCAGTGGGAACGATGCCCTCATTCAGCATTTGCATGGTTT
GTTGAAAACCGGACATGGCACTCCAGTCGCCTTCCCGTTCCGCTATCGGCTGAATTTGATTGCGAGTGAG
ATATTTATGCCAGCCAGCCAGACGCAGACGCGCCGAGACAGAACTTAATGGGCCCGCTAACAGCGCGATT
TGCTGGTGACCCAATGCGACCAGATGCTCCACGCCCAGTCGCGTACCGTCTTCATGGGAGAAAATAATAC
TGTTGATGGGTGTCTGGTCAGAGACATCAAGAAATAACGCCGGAACATTAGTGCAGGCAGCTTCCACAGC
AATGGCATCCTGGTCATCCAGCGGATAGTTAATGATCAGCCCACTGACGCGTTGCGCGAGAAGATTGTGC
ACCGCCGCTTTACAGGCTTCGACGCCGCTTCGTTCTACCATCGACACCACCACGCTGGCACCCAGTTGAT
CGGCGCGAGATTTAATCGCCGCGACAATTTGCGACGGCGCGTGCAGGGCCAGACTGGAGGTGGCAACGCC
AATCAGCAACGACTGTTTGCCCGCCAGTTGTTGTGCCACGCGGTTGGGAATGTAATTCAGCTCCGCCATC
GCCGCTTCCACTTTTTCCCGCGTTTTCGCAGAAACGTGGCTGGCCTGGTTCACCACGCGGGAAACGGTCT
GATAAGAGACACCGGCATACTCTGCGACATCGTATAACGTTACTGGTTTCACATTCACCACCCTGAATTG
ACTCTCTTCCGGGCGCTATCATGCCATACCGCGAAAGGTTTTGCGCCATTCGATGGTGTCCGGGATCTCG
ACGCTCTCCCTTATGCGACTCCTGCATTAGGAAGCAGCCCAGTAGTAGGTTGAGGCCGTTGAGCACCGCC
GCCGCAAGGAATGGTGCATGCAAGGAGATGGCGCCCAACAGTCCCCCGGCCACGGGGCCTGCCACCATAC
CCACGCCGAAACAAGCGCTCATGAGCCCGAAGTGGCGAGCCCGATCTTCCCCATCGGTGATGTCGGCGAT
ATAGGCGCCAGCAACCGCACCTGTGGCGCCGGTGATGCCGGCCACGATGCGTCCGGCGTAGAGGATCGAG
ATCTCGATCCCGCGAAATTAATACGACTCACTATAGGGGAATTGTGAGCGGATAACAATTCCCCTCTAGA
AATAATTTTGTTTAACTTTAAGAAGGAGATATACCATGGGCAGCAGCCATCATCATCATCATCATCATCA
CCATCACAGCAGCGGCCTGGTGCCGCGCGGCAGCCATATGGCTAGCATGACTGGTGGACAGCAAATGGGT
CGCGGTCGGGCCGCACGAGGGACAATAGGAGCCAGGCGCACCGGCCAGCCCCTGAAGGAGGACCCCTCAG
CCGTGCCTGTGTTCTCTGTGGACTATGGGGAGCTGGATTTCCAGTGGCGAGAGAAGACCCCGGAGCCCCC
CGTGCCCTGTGTCCCTGAGCAGACGGAGTATGCCACCATTGTCTTTCCTAGCGGAATGGGCACCTCATCC
CCCGCCCGCAGGGGCTCAGCCGACGGCCCTCGGAGTGCCCAGCCACTGAGGCCTGAGGATGGACACTGCT
CTTGGCCCCTGTAAGGATCCGAATTCGAGCTCCGTCGACAAGCTTGCGGCCGCACTCGAGCACCACCACC
ACCACCACTGAGATCCGGCTGCTAACAAAGCCCGAAAGGAAGCTGAGTTGGCTGCTGCCACCGCTGAGCA
ATAACTAGCATAACCCCTTGGGGCCTCTAAACGGGTCTTGAGGGGTTTTTTGCTGAAAGGAGGAACTATA
TCCGGAT
